>Addgene plasmid #177210 | pJL059 | addgene full sequence | sequence record 347663 | Addgene NGS Result
CCCATACCCTATTACCACTGCCAATTACCTGTGGTTTCATTTACTCTAAACCTGTGATTCCTCTGAATTA
TTTTCATTTTAAAGAAATTGTATTTGTTAAATATGTACTACAAACTTAGTAGTTGGAAGGGCTAATTCAC
TCCCAAAGAAGACAAGATATCCTTGATCTGTGGATCTACCACACACAAGGCTACTTCCCTGATTAGCAGA
ACTACACACCAGGGCCAGGGGTCAGATATCCACTGACCTTTGGATGGTGCTACAAGCTAGTACCAGTTGA
GCCAGATAAGGTAGAAGAGGCCAATAAAGGAGAGAACACCAGCTTGTTACACCCTGTGAGCCTGCATGGG
ATGGATGACCCGGAGAGAGAAGTGTTAGAGTGGAGGTTTGACAGCCGCCTAGCATTTCATCACGTGGCCC
GAGAGCTGCATCCGGAGTACTTCAAGAACTGCTGATATCGAGCTTGCTACAAGGGACTTTCCGCTGGGGA
CTTTCCAGGGAGGCGTGGCCTGGGCGGGACTGGGGAGTGGCGAGCCCTCAGATCCTGCATATAAGCAGCT
GCTTTTTGCCTGTACTGGGTCTCTCTGGTTAGACCAGATCTGAGCCTGGGAGCTCTCTGGCTAACTAGGG
AACCCACTGCTTAAGCCTCAATAAAGCTTGCCTTGAGTGCTTCAAGTAGTGTGTGCCCGTCTGTTGTGTG
ACTCTGGTAACTAGAGATCCCTCAGACCCTTTTAGTCAGTGTGGAAAATCTCTAGCAGTGGCGCCCGAAC
AGGGACTTGAAAGCGAAAGGGAAACCAGAGGAGCTCTCTCGACGCAGGACTCGGCTTGCTGAAGCGCGCA
CGGCAAGAGGCGAGGGGCGGCGACTGGTGAGTACGCCAAAAATTTTGACTAGCGGAGGCTAGAAGGAGAG
AGATGGGTGCGAGAGCGTCAGTATTAAGCGGGGGAGAATTAGATCGCGATGGGAAAAAATTCGGTTAAGG
CCAGGGGGAAAGAAAAAATATAAATTAAAACATATAGTATGGGCAAGCAGGGAGCTAGAACGATTCGCAG
TTAATCCTGGCCTGTTAGAAACATCAGAAGGCTGTAGACAAATACTGGGACAGCTACAACCATCCCTTCA
GACAGGATCAGAAGAACTTAGATCATTATATAATACAGTAGCAACCCTCTATTGTGTGCATCAAAGGATA
GAGATAAAAGACACCAAGGAAGCTTTAGACAAGATAGAGGAAGAGCAAAACAAAAGTAAGACCACCGCAC
AGCAAGCGGCCGGCCGCTGATCTTCAGACCTGGAGGAGGAGATATGAGGGACAATTGGAGAAGTGAATTA
TATAAATATAAAGTAGTAAAAATTGAACCATTAGGAGTAGCACCCACCAAGGCAAAGAGAAGAGTGGTGC
AGAGAGAAAAAAGAGCAGTGGGAATAGGAGCTTTGTTCCTTGGGTTCTTGGGAGCAGCAGGAAGCACTAT
GGGCGCAGCGTCAATGACGCTGACGGTACAGGCCAGACAATTATTGTCTGGTATAGTGCAGCAGCAGAAC
AATTTGCTGAGGGCTATTGAGGCGCAACAGCATCTGTTGCAACTCACAGTCTGGGGCATCAAGCAGCTCC
AGGCAAGAATCCTGGCTGTGGAAAGATACCTAAAGGATCAACAGCTCCTGGGGATTTGGGGTTGCTCTGG
AAAACTCATTTGCACCACTGCTGTGCCTTGGAATGCTAGTTGGAGTAATAAATCTCTGGAACAGATTTGG
AATCACACGACCTGGATGGAGTGGGACAGAGAAATTAACAATTACACAAGCTTAATACACTCCTTAATTG
AAGAATCGCAAAACCAGCAAGAAAAGAATGAACAAGAATTATTGGAATTAGATAAATGGGCAAGTTTGTG
GAATTGGTTTAACATAACAAATTGGCTGTGGTATATAAAATTATTCATAATGATAGTAGGAGGCTTGGTA
GGTTTAAGAATAGTTTTTGCTGTACTTTCTATAGTGAATAGAGTTAGGCAGGGATATTCACCATTATCGT
TTCAGACCCACCTCCCAACCCCGAGGGGACCCGACAGGCCCGAAGGAATAGAAGAAGAAGGTGGAGAGAG
AGACAGAGACAGATCCATTCGATTAGTGAACGGATCTCGACGGTATCGCCGAATTCACAAATGGCAGTAT
TCATCCACAATTTTAAAAGAAAAGGGGGGATTGGGGGGTACAGTGCAGGGGAAAGAATAGTAGACATAAT
AGCAACAGACATACAAACTAAAGAATTACAAAAACAAATTACAAAAATTCAAAATTTTCGGGTTTATTAC
AGGGACAGCAGAGATCCAGTTTGGACTAGGATCCCCAGTTTGGTTAGTACCGGGCCCGGTGCCCGTCAGT
GGGCAGAGCGCACATCGCCCACAGTCCCCGAGAAGTTGGGGGGAGGGGTCGGCAATTGAACCGGTGCCTA
GAGAAGGTGGCGCGGGGTAAACTGGGAAAGTGATGTCGTGTACTGGCTCCGCCTTTTTCCCGAGGGTGGG
GGAGAACCGTATATAAGTGCAGTAGTCGCCGTGAACGTTCTTTTTCGCAACGGGTTTGCCGCCAGAACAC
AGGTAAGTGCCGTGTGTGGTTCCCGCGGGCCTGGCCTCTTTACGGGTTATGGCCCTTGCGTGCCTTGAAT
TACTTCCACCTGGCTGCAGTACGTGATTCTTGATCCCGAGCTTCGGGTTGGAAGTGGGTGGGAGAGTTCG
AGGCCTTGCGCTTAAGGAGCCCCTTCGCCTCGTGCTTGAGTTGAGGCCTGGCCTGGGCGCTGGGGCCGCC
GCGTGCGAATCTGGTGGCACCTTCGCGCCTGTCTCGCTGCTTTCGATAAGTCTCTAGCCATTTAAAATTT
TTGATGACCTGCTGCGACGCTTTTTTTCTGGCAAGATAGTCTTGTAAATGCGGGCCAAGATCTGCACACT
GGTATTTCGGTTTTTGGGGCCGCGGGCGGCGACGGGGCCCGTGCGTCCCAGCGCACATGTTCGGCGAGGC
GGGGCCTGCGAGCGCGGCCACCGAGAATCGGACGGGGGTAGTCTCAAGCTGGCCGGCCTGCTCTGGTGCC
TGGCCTCGCGCCGCCGTGTATCGCCCCGCCCTGGGCGGCAAGGCTGGCCCGGTCGGCACCAGTTGCGTGA
GCGGAAAGATGGCCGCTTCCCGGCCCTGCTGCAGGGAGCTCAAAATGGAGGACGCGGCGCTCGGGAGAGC
GGGCGGGTGAGTCACCCACACAAAGGAAAAGGGCCTTTCCGTCCTCAGCCGTCGCTTCATGTGACTCCAC
GGAGTACCGGGCGCCGTCCAGGCACCTCGATTAGTTCTCGCGCTTTTGGAGTACGTCGTCTTTAGGTTGG
GGGGAGGGGTTTTATGCGATGGAGTTTCCCCACACTGAGTGGGTGGAGACTGAAGTTAGGCCAGCTTGGC
ACTTGATGTAATTCTCCTTGGAATTTGCCCTTTTTGAGTTTGGATCTTGGTTCATTCTCAAGCCTCAGAC
AGTGGTTCAAAGTTTTTTTCTTCCATTTCAGGTGTCGTGAGTTAACCTCGAGTCTAGAGGGCCCGCGGTT
CGAATACCCATACGACGTCCCAGACTACGCTTAGTAATGATTAATTAAACTAGAAATTCTACCGGGTAGG
GGAGGCGCTTTTCCCAAGGCAGTCTGGAGTAACCCACCCAAGATCTGGCCTCCGCGCCGGGTTTTGGCGC
CTCCCGCGGGCGCCCCCCTCCTCACGGCGAGCGCTGCCACGTCAGACGAAGGGCGCAGCGAGCGTCCTGA
TCCTTCCGCCCGGACGCTCAGGACAGCGGCCCGCTGCTCATAAGACTCGGCCTTAGAACCCCAGTATCAG
CAGAAGGACATTTTAGGACGGGACTTGGGTGACTCTAGGGCACTGGTTTTCTTTCCAGAGAGCGGAACAG
GCGAGGAAAAGTAGTCCCTTCTCGGCGATTCTGCGGAGGGATCTCCGTGGGGCGGTGAACGCCGATGATT
ATATAAGGACGCGCCGGGTGTGGCACAGCTAGTTCCGTCGCAGCCGGGATTTGGGTCGCGGTTCTTGTTT
GTGGATCGCTGTGATCGTCACTTGGTGAGTAGCGGGCTGCTGGGCTGGCCGGGGCTTTCGTGGCCGCCGG
GCCGCTCGGTGGGACGGAAGCGTGTGGAGAGACCGCCAAGGGCTGTAGTCTGGGTCCGCGAGCAAGGTTG
CCCTGAACTGGGGGTTGGGGGGAGCGCAGCAAAATGGCGGCTGTTCCCGAGTCTTGAATGGAAGACGCTT
GTGAGGCGGGCTGTGAGGTCGTTGAAACAAGGTGGGGGGCATGGTGGGCGGCAAGAACCCAAGGTCTTGA
GGCCTTCGCTAATGCGGGAAAGCTCTTATTCGGGTGAGATGGGCTGGGGCACCATCTGGGGACCCTGACG
TGAAGTTTGTCACTGACTGGAGAACTCGGTTTGTCGTCTGTTGCGGGGGCGGCAGTTATGGCGGTGCCGT
TGGGCAGTGCACCCGTACCTTTGGGAGCGCGCGCCCTCGTCGTGTCGTGACGTCACCCGTTCTGTTGGCT
TATAATGCAGGGTGGGGCCACCTGCCGGTAGGTGTGCGGTAGGCTTTTCTCCGTCGCAGGACGCAGGGTT
CGGGCCTAGGGTAGGCTCTCCTGAATCGACAGGCGCCGGACCTCTGGTGAGGGGAGGGATAAGTGAGGCG
TCAGTTTCTTTGGTCGGTTTTATGTACCTATCTTCTTAAGTAGCTGAAGCTCCGGTTTTGAACTATGCGC
TCGGGGTTGGCGAGTGTGTTTTGTGAAGTTTTTTAGGCACCTTTTGAAATGTAATCATTTGGGTCAATAT
GTAATTTTCAGTGTTAGACTAGTAAATTGTCCGCTAAATTCTGGCCGTTTTTGGCTTTTTTGTTAGACGA
AGCTTGGTACCATGAGCAAAGGAGAAGAACTTTTCACTGGAGTTGTCCCAATTCTTGTTGAATTAGATGG
TGATGTTAATGGGCACAAATTTTCTGTCCGTGGAGAGGGTGAAGGTGATGCTACAAACGGAAAACTCACC
CTTAAATTTATTTGCACTACTGGAAAACTACCTGTTCCGTGGCCAACACTTGTCACTACTCTGACCTATG
GTGTTCAATGCTTTTCCCGTTATCCGGATCACATGAAACGGCATGACTTTTTCAAGAGTGCCATGCCCGA
AGGTTATGTACAGGAACGCACTATATCTTTCAAAGATGACGGGACCTACAAGACGCGTGCTGAAGTCAAG
TTTGAAGGTGATACCCTTGTTAATCGTATCGAGTTAAAGGGTATTGATTTTAAAGAAGATGGAAACATTC
TTGGACACAAACTCGAGTACAACTTTAACTCACACAATGTATACATCACGGCAGACAAACAAAAGAATGG
AATCAAAGCTAACTTCAAAATTCGCCACAACGTTGAAGATGGTTCCGTTCAACTAGCAGACCATTATCAA
CAAAATACTCCAATTGGCGATGGCCCTGTCCTTTTACCAGACAACCATTACCTGTCGACACAATCTGTCC
TTTCGAAAGATCCCAACGAAAAGCGTGACCACATGGTCCTTCTTGAGTTTGTAACTGCTGCTGGGATTAC
ACATGGCATGGATGAGCTCTACAAATAAGCGGCCGCGACTCTAGATCATAATCAGCCATACCACATTTGT
AGAGGTTTTACTTGCTTTAAAAAACCTCCCACACCTCCCCCTGAACCTGAAACATAAAATGAATGCAATT
GTTGTTGTTTAGTCCCTCCCAATTCGATATCAAGCTTATCGCGATAGATCCTAATCAACCTCTGGATTAC
AAAATTTGTGAAAGATTGACTGGTATTCTTAACTATGTTGCTCCTTTTACGCTATGTGGATACGCTGCTT
TAATGCCTTTGTATCATGCTATTGCTTCCCGTATGGCTTTCATTTTCTCCTCCTTGTATAAATCCTGGTT
GCTGTCTCTTTATGAGGAGTTGTGGCCCGTTGTCAGGCAACGTGGCGTGGTGTGCACTGTGTTTGCTGAC
GCAACCCCCACTGGTTGGGGCATTGCCACCACCTGTCAGCTCCTTTCCGGGACTTTCGCTTTCCCCCTCC
CTATTGCCACGGCGGAACTCATCGCCGCCTGCCTTGCCCGCTGCTGGACAGGGGCTCGGCTGTTGGGCAC
TGACAATTCCGTGGTGTTGTCGGGGAAATCATCGTCCTTTCCTTGGCTGCTCGCCTGTGTTGCCACCTGG
ATTCTGCGCGGGACGTCCTTCTGCTACGTCCCTTCGGCCCTCAATCCAGCGGACCTTCCTTCCCGCGGCC
TGCTGCCGGCTCTGCGGCCTCTTCCGCGTCTTCGCCTTCGCCCTCAGACGAGTCGGATCTCCCTTTGGGC
CGCCTCCCCGCCTGAGATCCTTTAAGACCAATGACTTACAAGGCAGCTGTAGATCTTAGCCACTTTTTAA
AAGAAAAGGGGGGACTGGAAGGGCTAATTCACTCCCAACGAAGACAAGATCTGCTTTTTGCTTGTACTGG
GTCTCTCTGGTTAGACCAGATCTGAGCCTGGGAGCTCTCTGGCTAACTAGGGAACCCACTGCTTAAGCCT
CAATAAAGCTTGCCTTGAGTGCTTCAAGTAGTGTGTGCCCGTCTGTTGTGTGACTCTGGTAACTAGAGAT
CCCTCAGACCCTTTTAGTCAGTGTGGAAAATCTCTAGCAGTAGTAGTTCATGTCATCTTATTATTCAGTA
TTTATAACTTGCAAAGAAATGAATATCAGAGAGTGAGAGGCCCGGGTTAATTAAGGAAAGGGCTAGATCA
TTCTTGAAGACGAAAGGGCCTCGTGATACGCCTATTTTTATAGGTTAATGTCATGATAATAATGGTTTCT
TAGACGTCAGGTGGCACTTTTCGGGGAAATGTGCGCGGAACCCCTATTTGTTTATTTTTCTAAATACATT
CAAATATGTATCCGCTCATGAGACAATAACCCTGATAAATGCTTCAATAATATTGAAAAAGGAAGAGTAT
GAGTATTCAACATTTCCGTGTCGCCCTTATTCCCTTTTTTGCGGCATTTTGCCTTCCTGTTTTTGCTCAC
CCAGAAACGCTGGTGAAAGTAAAAGATGCTGAAGATCAGTTGGGTGCACGAGTGGGTTACATCGAACTGG
ATCTCAACAGCGGTAAGATCCTTGAGAGTTTTCGCCCCGAAGAACGTTTTCCAATGATGAGCACTTTTAA
AGTTCTGCTATGTGGCGCGGTATTATCCCGTGTTGACGCCGGGCAAGAGCAACTCGGTCGCCGCATACAC
TATTCTCAGAATGACTTGGTTGAGTACTCACCAGTCACAGAAAAGCATCTTACGGATGGCATGACAGTAA
GAGAATTATGCAGTGCTGCCATAACCATGAGTGATAACACTGCGGCCAACTTACTTCTGACAACGATCGG
AGGACCGAAGGAGCTAACCGCTTTTTTGCACAACATGGGGGATCATGTAACTCGCCTTGATCGTTGGGAA
CCGGAGCTGAATGAAGCCATACCAAACGACGAGCGTGACACCACGATGCCTGTAGCAATGGCAACAACGT
TGCGCAAACTATTAACTGGCGAACTACTTACTCTAGCTTCCCGGCAACAATTAATAGACTGGATGGAGGC
GGATAAAGTTGCAGGACCACTTCTGCGCTCGGCCCTTCCGGCTGGCTGGTTTATTGCTGATAAATCTGGA
GCCGGTGAGCGTGGGTCTCGCGGTATCATTGCAGCACTGGGGCCAGATGGTAAGCCCTCCCGTATCGTAG
TTATCTACACGACGGGGAGTCAGGCAACTATGGATGAACGAAATAGACAGATCGCTGAGATAGGTGCCTC
ACTGATTAAGCATTGGTAACTGTCAGACCAAGTTTACTCATATATACTTTAGATTGATTTAAAACTTCAT
TTTTAATTTAAAAGGATCTAGGTGAAGATCCTTTTTGATAATCTCATGACCAAAATCCCTTAACGTGAGT
TTTCGTTCCACTGAGCGTCAGACCCCGTAGAAAAGATCAAAGGATCTTCTTGAGATCCTTTTTTTCTGCG
CGTAATCTGCTGCTTGCAAACAAAAAAACCACCGCTACCAGCGGTGGTTTGTTTGCCGGATCAAGAGCTA
CCAACTCTTTTTCCGAAGGTAACTGGCTTCAGCAGAGCGCAGATACCAAATACTGTTCTTCTAGTGTAGC
CGTAGTTAGGCCACCACTTCAAGAACTCTGTAGCACCGCCTACATACCTCGCTCTGCTAATCCTGTTACC
AGTGGCTGCTGCCAGTGGCGATAAGTCGTGTCTTACCGGGTTGGACTCAAGACGATAGTTACCGGATAAG
GCGCAGCGGTCGGGCTGAACGGGGGGTTCGTGCACACAGCCCAGCTTGGAGCGAACGACCTACACCGAAC
TGAGATACCTACAGCGTGAGCTATGAGAAAGCGCCACGCTTCCCGAAGGGAGAAAGGCGGACAGGTATCC
GGTAAGCGGCAGGGTCGGAACAGGAGAGCGCACGAGGGAGCTTCCAGGGGGAAACGCCTGGTATCTTTAT
AGTCCTGTCGGGTTTCGCCACCTCTGACTTGAGCGTCGATTTTTGTGATGCTCGTCAGGGGGGCGGAGCC
TATGGAAAAACGCCAGCAACGCGGCCTTTTTACGGTTCCTGGCCTTTTGCTGGCCTTTTGCTCACATGTT
CTTTCCTGCGTTATCCCCTGATTCTGTGGATAACCGTATTACCGCCTTTGAGTGAGCTGATACCGCTCGC
CGCAGCCGAACGACCGAGCGCAGCGAGTCAGTGAGCGAGGAAGCGGAAGAGCGCCCAATACGCAAACCGC
CTCTCCCCGCGCGTTGGCCGATTCATTAATGCAGCAAGCTCATGGCTGACTAATTTTTTTTATTTATGCA
GAGGCCGAGGCCGCCTCGGCCTCTGAGCTATTCCAGAAGTAGTGAGGAGGCTTTTTTGGAGGCCTAGGCT
TTTGCAAAAAGCTCCCCGTGGCACGACAGGTTTCCCGACTGGAAAGCGGGCAGTGAGCGCAACGCAATTA
ATGTGAGTTAGCTCACTCATTAGGCACCCCAGGCTTTACACTTTATGCTTCCGGCTCGTATGTTGTGTGG
AATTGTGAGCGGATAACAATTTCACACAGGAAACAGCTATGACATGATTACGAATTTCACAAATAAAGCA
TTTTTTTCACTGCATTCTAGTTGTGGTTTGTCCAAACTCATCAATGTATCTTATCATGTCTGGATCAACT
GGATAACTCAAGCTAACCAAAATCATCCCAAACTTCCCAC
Features (pLannotate 1.2.2; 26 found; start..end, strand, type, name):
    123..452     +  CDS            nef (fragment): NEF_HV1BR - Experimental evidence at protein level: Swiss-Prot protein existence level 1. Extracellular Nef protein targets CD4(+) T-lymphocytes for apoptosis by interacting with CXCR4 surface receptors (PubMed:14990729). From Human immunodeficiency virus type 1 group M subtype B (isolate BRU/LAI) (HIV-1).
    500..757     +  LTR            5' LTR (truncated): truncated 5' long terminal repeat (LTR) from HIV-1
    804..929     +  misc_feature   HIV-1 Ψ: packaging signal of human immunodeficiency virus type 1
    913..1251    +  CDS            HIV-1 gag (fragment): gag protein from human immunodeficiency virus 1; gag
   1426..1659    +  misc_feature   RRE: The Rev response element (RRE) of HIV-1 allows for Rev-dependent mRNA export from the nucleus to the cytoplasm.
   2036..2136    +  CDS            Rev (fragment): human immunodeficiency virus 1 (HIV-1) Rev protein; rev; enhances nuclear export of unspliced and incompletely spliced viral mRNAs
   2181..2298    +  misc_feature   cPPT/CTS: central polypurine tract and central termination sequence of HIV-1
   2366..3540    +  promoter       EF-1α promoter: strong constitutive promoter for human elongation factor EF-1α
   3634..3669    +  promoter       PGK promoter (fragment): mouse phosphoglycerate kinase 1 promoter
   3687..4898    +  promoter       UbC promoter: human ubiquitin C promoter
   4912..5625    +  CDS            Superfolder GFP: Superfolder GFP is a basic (constitutively fluorescent) green fluorescent protein published in 2005, derived from Aequorea victoria. It is reported to be a very rapidly-maturing weak dimer.
   5644..5727    +  CDS            large T antigen (fragment): large T antigen from SV40 (simian virus 40)
   5761..5781    +  misc_feature   MCS (fragment): pBluescript multiple cloning site
   5793..6381    +  misc_feature   WPRE: woodchuck hepatitis virus posttranscriptional regulatory element
   6389..6454    +  CDS            nef (fragment): NEF_HV1Z2 - Experimental evidence at protein level: Swiss-Prot protein existence level 1. Extracellular Nef protein targets CD4(+) T-lymphocytes for apoptosis by interacting with CXCR4 surface receptors. From Human immunodeficiency virus type 1 group M subtype D (isolate Z2/CDC-Z34) (HIV-1).
   6456..6689    +  LTR            3' LTR (ΔU3): self-inactivating 3' long terminal repeat (LTR) from HIV-1
   6894..6998    +  promoter       AmpR promoter: bla
   6999..7859    +  CDS            AmpR: β-lactamase; bla; confers resistance to ampicillin, carbenicillin, and related antibiotics
   8030..8618    +  rep_origin     ori: high-copy-number ColE1/pMB1/pBR322/pUC origin of replication
   8801..8855    +  CDS            lacI (fragment): lac repressor; lacI; The lac repressor binds to the lac operator to inhibit transcription in E. coli. This inhibition can be relieved by adding lactose or isopropyl-β-D-thiogalactopyranoside (IPTG).
   8861..8954    +  rep_origin     SV40 ori (fragment): SV40 origin of replication
   8979..9016    +  CDS            lacI (fragment): lac repressor; lacI; The lac repressor binds to the lac operator to inhibit transcription in E. coli. This inhibition can be relieved by adding lactose or isopropyl-β-D-thiogalactopyranoside (IPTG).
   9029..9050    +  protein_bind   CAP binding site: CAP binding activates transcription in the presence of cAMP. E. coli catabolite activator protein
   9065..9095    +  promoter       lac promoter: promoter for the E. coli lac operon
   9103..9119    +  protein_bind   lac operator: The lac repressor binds to the lac operator to inhibit transcription in E. coli. This inhibition can be relieved by adding lactose or isopropyl-β-D-thiogalactopyranoside (IPTG). lac repressor encoded by lacI
   9153..9236    +  polyA_signal   SV40 poly(A) signal (fragment): SV40 polyadenylation signal
