[The description below was written by a language model from this plasmid's Addgene catalogue record and pLannotate feature annotations shown in this document.]
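Description:
pJL059 is an empty lentiviral backbone for mammalian expression, derived from pInducer20 and catalogued as a bicistronic vector with a GFP reporter. It is propagated in E. coli through a high-copy ColE1/pUC-type origin and selected with ampicillin via the β-lactamase gene. The annotated 9.3 kb sequence carries the usual HIV-1 transfer-vector elements: a truncated 5' LTR, the Ψ packaging signal with an adjoining gag fragment, the Rev response element for Rev-dependent nuclear export of the genomic RNA, the cPPT/CTS, and a self-inactivating ΔU3 3' LTR that cripples LTR promoter activity after integration. Short nef, Rev, lacI, lac promoter/operator and SV40 fragments are residual backbone sequence rather than functional parts.

Between the cPPT and the 3' LTR, the feature table shows two promoters in tandem, both in the forward orientation. A human EF-1α promoter comes first and has no annotated coding sequence after it, only a short stretch containing a small PGK promoter fragment; this is presumably where a gene of interest is inserted by restriction cloning, although the record does not name the cloning sites. Downstream, the human UbC promoter drives superfolder GFP, which is followed by a short SV40 large T antigen fragment, possibly a nuclear localization signal, though the record does not say so. A WPRE follows to enhance transcript expression. No IRES or 2A element is annotated, so the "bicistronic" label appears to describe this dual-promoter layout. In use, GFP marks transduced cells while a cloned insert is constitutively expressed from the same integrated provirus. The associated publication concerns genetic mapping of DNA double-strand break repair, but no specific application of this backbone is recorded.
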