Addgene plasmid #177210: pJL059
Purpose: (Empty Backbone) Bicistronic vector with GFP reporter
Depositing lab: Brittany Adamson. Depositing organization: Princeton University. Publication: Mapping the genetic landscape of DNA double-strand break repair. Hussmann JA, Ling J, Ravisankar P, Yan J, Cirincione A, Xu A, Simpson D, Yang D, Bothmer A, Cotta-Ramusino C, Weissman JS, Adamson B. Cell. 2021 Oct 28;184(22):5653-5669.e25. doi: 10.1016/j.cell.2021.10.002. Epub 2021 Oct 20. PubMed 34672952.
Backbone
  Vector backbone: pInducer20
  Vector type: Mammalian Expression, Lentiviral
Growth in bacteria
  Bacterial resistance: Ampicillin, 100 μg/mL
  Growth temperature: 37°C
  Growth strain: NEB Stable
  Copy number: Unknown
Gene/Insert
  Cloning method: Restriction Enzyme
Terms and licenses: Academic/Nonprofit Terms; Industry Terms: Not Available to Industry
How to cite: pJL059 was a gift from Brittany Adamson (Addgene plasmid # 177210 ; http://n2t.net/addgene:177210 ; RRID:Addgene_177210)
